>Addgene plasmid #22910 | pAAV-CAG-RFP | addgene full sequence | sequence record 139731 | Addgene NGS Result
ATAAAAAGCGAAGCGCGCGGCGGGCGGGAGTCGCTGCGCGCTGCCTTCGCCCCGTGCCCCGCTCCGCCGC
CGCCTCGCGCCGCCCGCCCCGGCTCTGACTGACCGCGTTACTCCCACAGGTGAGCGGGCGGGACGGCCCT
TCTCCTCCGGGCTGTAATTAGCGCTTGGTTTAATGACGGCTTGTTTCTTTTCTGTGGCTGCGTGAAAGCC
TTGAGGGGCTCCGGGAGGGCCCTTTGTGCGGGGGGAGCGGCTCGGGGGGTGCGTGCGTGTGTGTGTGCGT
GGGGAGCGCCGCGTGCGGCTCCGCGCTGCCCGGCGGCTGTGAGCGCTGCGGGCGCGGCGCGGGGCTTTGT
GCGCTCCGCAGTGTGCGCGAGGGGAGCGCGGCCGGGGGCGGTGCCCCGCGGTGCGGGGGGGGCTGCGAGG
GGAACAAAGGCTGCGTGCGGGGTGTGTGCGTGGGGGGGTGAGCAGGGGGTGTGGGCGCGTCGGTCGGGCT
GCAACCCCCCCTGCACCCCCCTCCCCGAGTTGCTGAGCACGGCCCGGCTTCGGGTGCGGGGCTCCGTACG
GGGCGTGGCGCGGGGCTCGCCGTGCCGGGCGGGGGGTGGCGGCAGGTGGGGGTGCCGGGCGGGGCGGGGC
CGCCTCGGGCCGGGGAGGGCTCGGGGGAGGGGCGCGGCGGCCCCCGGAGCGCCGGCGGCTGTCGAGGCGC
GGCGAGCCGCAGCCATTGCCTTTTATGGTAATCGTGCGAGAGGGCGCAGGGACTTCCTTTGTCCCAAATC
TGTGCGGAGCCGAAATCTGGGAGGCGCCGCCGCACCCCCTCTAGCGGGCGCGGGGCGAAGCGGTGCGGCG
CCGGCAGGAAGGAAATGGGCGGGGAGGGCCTTCGTGCGTCGCCGCGCCGCCGTCCCCTTCTCCCTCTCCA
GCCTCGGGGCTGTCCGCGGGGGGACGGCTGCCTTCGGGGGGGACGGGGCAGGGCGGGGTTCGGCTTCTGG
CGTGTGACCGGCGGCTCTAGAGCCTCTGCTAACCATGTTCATGCCTTCTTCTTTTTCCTACAGCTCCTGG
GCAACGTGCTGGTTATTGTGCTGTCTCATCATTTTGGCAAAGAATTGTGGCGGCCCGACCGCGGGCTAGC
GGCGCGCCGAGCTCGGATCCTGAGAACTTCAGGGTGAGTCTATGGGACCCTTGATGTTTTCTTTCCCCTT
CTTTTCTATGGTTAAGTTCATGTCATAGGAAGGGGAGAAGTAACAGGGTACACATATTGACCAAATCAGG
GTAATTTTGCATTTGTAATTTTAAAAAATGCTTTCTTCTTTTAATATACTTTTTTGTTTATCTTATTTCT
AATACTTTCCCTAATCTCTTTCTTTCAGGGCAATAATGATACAATGTATCATGCCTCTTTGCACCATTCT
AAAGAATAACAGTGATAATTTCTGGGTTAAGGCAATAGCAATATTTCTGCATATAAATATTTCTGCATAT
AAATTGTAACTGATGTAAGAGGTTTCATATTGCTAATAGCAGCTACAATCCAGCTACCATTCTGCTTTTA
TTTTATGGTTGGGATAAGGCTGGATTATTCTGAGTCCAAGCTAGGCCCTTTTGCTAATCATGTTCATACC
TCTTATCTTCCTCCCACAGCTCCTGGGCAACGTGCTGGTCTGTGTGCTGGCCCATCACTTTGGCAAAGCA
CGTGAATTCGAAGATCTGGCCGCCTCGGCCTCTAGAACTAGTGGATCCCCCGGGCTGCAGGAATTCGATG
CTACCGGTCGCCACCATGGCCTCCTCCGAGGACGTCATCAAGGAGTTCATGCGCTTCAAGGTGCGCATGG
AGGGCTCCGTGAACGGCCACGAGTTCGAGATCGAGGGCGAGGGCGAGGGCCGCCCCTACGAGGGCACCCA
GACCGCCAAGCTGAAGGTGACCAAGGGCGGCCCCCTGCCCTTCGCCTGGGACATCCTGTCCCCCCAGTTC
CAGTACGGCTCCAAGGTGTACGTGAAGCACCCCGCCGACATCCCCGACTACAAGAAGCTGTCCTTCCCCG
AGGGCTTCAAGTGGGAGCGCGTGATGAACTTCGAGGACGGCGGCGTGGTGACCGTGACCCAGGACTCCTC
CCTGCAGGACGGCTCCTTCATCTACAAGGTGAAGTTCATCGGCGTGAACTTCCCCTCCGACGGCCCCGTA
ATGCAGAAGAAGACTATGGGCTGGGAGGCCTCCACCGAGCGCCTGTACCCCCGCGACGGCGTGCTGAAGG
GCGAGATCCACAAGGCCCTGAAGCTGAAGGACGGCGGCCACTACCTGGTGGAGTTCAAGTCCATCTACAT
GGCCAAGAAGCCCGTGCAGCTGCCCGGCTACTACTACGTGGACTCCAAGCTGGACATCACCTCCCACAAC
GAGGACTACACCATCGTGGAGCAGTACGAGCGCGCCGAGGGCCGCCACCACCTGTTCCTGTAGCGGCCAA
ATGAATTCCCAAACCGTACGGGAAACGGCCCTATTCTATAGTGTCACCTAAATGCTAGAGCTCGCTGATC
AGCCTCGACTGTGCCTTCTAGTTGCCAGCCATCTGTTGTTTGCCCCTCCCCCGTGCCTTCCTTGACCCTG
GAAGGTGCCACTCCCACTGTCCTTTCCTAATAAAATGAGGAAATTGCATCGCATTGTCTGAGTAGGTGTC
ATTCTATTCTGGGGGGTGGGGTGGGGCAGGACAGCAAGGGGGAGGATTGGGAAGACAATAGCGCGGCCGC
TCTAGAGCATGGCTACGTAGATAAGTAGCATGGCGGGTTAATCATTAACTACAAGGAACCCCTAGTGATG
GAGTTGGCCACTCCCTCTCTGCGCGCTCGCTCGCTCACTGAGGCCGGGCGACCAAAGGTCGCCCGACGCC
CGGGCTTTGCCCGGGCGGCCTCAGTGAGCGAGCGAGCGCGCAGCTGGCGTAATAGCGAAGAGGCCCGCAC
CGATCGCCCTTCCCAACAGTTGCGCAGCCTGAATGGCGAATGGCGATTCC
[38 nt withheld, positions 2991-3028]
C
[378 nt withheld, positions 3030-3407]
C
[91 nt withheld, positions 3409-3499]
A
[49 nt withheld, positions 3501-3549]
CCTTTGACGTTGGAGTCCACGTTCTTT
[37 nt withheld, positions 3577-3613]
ACCCTATCTCGGTCTATTCTTTTGATTTATAAGGGATTTTGCCGATTTCGGCCTATTGGTTAAAAAATGA
GCTGATTTAACAAAAATTTAACGCGAATTTTAACAAAATATTAACGCTTACAATTTAAATATTTGCTTAT
ACAATCT
[100 nt withheld, positions 3761-3860]
CTCAGGCAATGACCTGATAGCCTTTGTAG
[69 nt withheld, positions 3890-3958]
T
[44 nt withheld, positions 3960-4003]
ACCTACACATTACTCA
[44 nt withheld, positions 4020-4063]
TTGCGTTGAAATAAAGGCTTCTCCC
[83 nt withheld, positions 4089-4171]
TTCTTTGCCTTGCCTGTATGATTTATTGGATGTTGGAATCGCCTGATGCGGTATTTTCTCCTTACGCATC
TGTGCGGTATTTCACACCGCATATGGTGCACTCTCAGTACAATCTGCTCTGATGCCGCATAGTTAAGCCA
GCCCCGACACCCGCCAACACCCGCTGACGCGCCCTGACGGGCTTGTCTGCTCCCGGCATCCGCTTACAGA
CAAGCTGTGACCGTCTCCGGGAGCTGCATGTGTCAGAGGTTTTCACCGTCATCACCGAAACGCGCGAGAC
GAAAGGGCCTCGTGATACGCCTATTTTTATAGGTTAATGTCATGATAATAATGGTTTCTTAGACGTCAGG
TGGCACTTTTCGGGGAAATGTGCGCGGAACCCCTATTTGTTTATTTTTCTAAATACATTCAAATATGTAT
CCGCTCATGAGACAATAACCCTGATAAATGCTTCAATAATATTGAAAAAGGAAGAGTATGAGTATTCAAC
ATTTCCGTGTCGCCCTTATTCCCTTTTTTGCGGCATTTTGCCTTCCTGTTTTTGCTCACCCAGAAACGCT
GGTGAAAGTAAAAGATGCTGAAGATCAGTTGGGTGCACGAGTGGGTTACATCGAACTGGATCTCAACAGC
GGTAAGATCCTTGAGAGTTTTCGCCCCGAAGAACGTTTTCCAATGATGAGCACTTTTAAAGTTCTGCTAT
GTGGCGCGGTATTATCCCGTATTGACGCCGGGCAAGAGCAACTCGGTCGCCGCATACACTATTCTCAGAA
TGACTTGGTTGAGTACTCACCAGTCACAGAAAAGCATCTTACGGATGGCATGACAGTAAGAGAATTATGC
AGTGCTGCCATAACCATGAGTGATAACACTGCGGCCAACTTACTTCTGACAACGATCGGAGGACCGAAGG
AGCTAACCGCTTTTTTGCACAACATGGGGGATCATGTAACTCGCCTTGATCGTTGGGAACCGGAGCTGAA
TGAAGCCATACCAAACGACGAGCGTGACACCACGATGCCTGTAGCAATGGCAACAACGTTGCGCAAACTA
TTAACTGGCGAACTACTTACTCTAGCTTCCCGGCAACAATTAATAGACTGGATGGAGGCGGATAAAGTTG
CAGGACCACTTCTGCGCTCGGCCCTTCCGGCTGGCTGGTTTATTGCTGATAAATCTGGAGCCGGTGAGCG
TGGGTCTCGCGGTATCATTGCAGCACTGGGGCCAGATGGTAAGCCCTCCCGTATCGTAGTTATCTACACG
ACGGGGAGTCAGGCAACTATGGATGAACGAAATAGACAGATCGCTGAGATAGGTGCCTCACTGATTAAGC
ATTGGTAACTGTCAGACCAAGTTTACTCATATATACTTTAGATTGATTTAAAACTTCATTTTTAATTTAA
AAGGATCTAGGTGAAGATCCTTTTTGATAATCTCATGACCAAAATCCCTTAACGTGAGTTTTCGTTCCAC
TGAGCGTCAGACCCCGTAGAAAAGATCAAAGGATCTTCTTGAGATCCTTTTTTTCTGCGCGTAATCTGCT
GCTTGCAAACAAAAAAACCACCGCTACCAGCGGTGGTTTGTTTGCCGGATCAAGAGCTACCAACTCTTTT
TCCGAAGGTAACTGGCTTCAGCAGAGCGCAGATACCAAATACTGTTCTTCTAGTGTAGCCGTAGTTAGGC
CACCACTTCAAGAACTCTGTAGCACCGCCTACATACCTCGCTCTGCTAATCCTGTTACCAGTGGCTGCTG
CCAGTGGCGATAAGTCGTGTCTTACCGGGTTGGACTCAAGACGATAGTTACCGGATAAGGCGCAGCGGTC
GGGCTGAACGGGGGGTTCGTGCACACAGCCCAGCTTGGAGCGAACGACCTACACCGAACTGAGATACCTA
CAGCGTGAGCTATGAGAAAGCGCCACGCTTCCCGAAGGGAGAAAGGCGGACAGGTATCCGGTAAGCGGCA
GGGTCGGAACAGGAGAGCGCACGAGGGAGCTTCCAGGGGGAAACGCCTGGTATCTTTATAGTCCTGTCGG
GTTTCGCCACCTCTGACTTGAGCGTCGATTTTTGTGATGCTCGTCAGGGGGGCGGAGCCTATGGAAAAAC
GCCAGCAACGCGGCCTTTTTACGGTTCCTGGCCTTTTGCTGGCCTTTTGCTCACATGTTCTTTCCTGCGT
TATCCCCTGATTCTGTGGATAACCGTATTACCGCCTTTGAGTGAGCTGATACCGCTCGCCGCAGCCGAAC
GACCGAGCGCAGCGAGTCAGTGAGCGAGCGAGCGCGCAGAGAGGGAGTGGCCAACTCCATCACTAGGGGT
TCCTTGTAGTTAATGATTAACCCGCCATGCTACTTATCTACGTAGCCATGCTCTAGAGGATCCTTCGAAA
AGCTTGTATACGGCCGGCCACGCGTTCGCCACTCGACATTGATTATTGACTAGTTATTAATAGTAATCAA
TTACGGGGTCATTAGTTCATAGCCCATATATGGAGTTCCGCGTTACATAACTTACGGTAAATGGCCCGCC
TGGCTGACCGCCCAACGACCCCCGCCCATTGACGTCAATAATGACGTATGTTCCCATAGTAACGCCAATA
GGGACTTTCCATTGACGTCAATGGGTGGAGTATTTACGGTAAACTGCCCACTTGGCAGTACATCAAGTGT
ATCATATGCCAAGTACGCCCCCTATTGACGTCAATGACGGTAAATGGCCCGCCTGGCATTATGCCCAGTA
CATGACCTTATGGGACTTTCCTACTTGGCAGTACATCTACGTATTAGTCATCGCTATTACCATGGTCGAG
GTGAGCCCCACGTTCTGCTTCACTCTCCCCATCTCCCCCCCCTCCCCACCCCCAATTTTGTATTTATTTA
TTTTTTAATTATTTTGTGCAGCGATGGGGGCGGGGGGGGGGGGGGGGCGCGCGCCAGGCGGGGCGGGGCG
GGGCGAGGGGCGGGGCGGGGCGAGGCGGAGAGGTGCGGCGGCAGCCAATCAGAGCGGCGCGCTCCGAAAG
TTTCCTTTTATGGCGAGGCGGCGGCGGCGGCGGCCCT
Features (pLannotate 1.2.2; 19 found; start..end, strand, type, name):
     27..1043    +  intron         chimeric intron: chimera between introns from chicken β-actin and rabbit β-globin
   1154..1629    +  intron         β-globin intron: internally truncated intron from human β-globin
   1710..1749    +  misc_feature   MCS (fragment): pBluescript multiple cloning site
   1766..2443    +  CDS            DsRed-Express: rapidly maturing tetrameric variant of DsRed fluorescent protein (Bevis and Glick, 2002) mammalian codon-optimized
   2485..2503    -  promoter       SP6 promoter: promoter for bacteriophage SP6 RNA polymerase
   2529..2640    +  polyA_signal   bGH poly(A) signal: bovine growth hormone polyadenylation signal
   2784..2916    +  repeat_region  AAV2 ITR (fragment): inverted terminal repeat of adeno-associated virus serotype 2 inverted
   2911..2980    +  CDS            lacZα (fragment): LacZα fragment of β-galactosidase; lacZ fragment
   2991..3296    +  CDS            M13 gene IV (fragment) (sequence partly withheld): pIV; IV; phage assembly
   3284..3712    +  rep_origin     f1 ori (sequence partly withheld): f1 bacteriophage origin of replication; arrow indicates direction of (+) strand synthesis
   3802..4205    +  CDS            M13 gene II (fragment) (sequence partly withheld): pII; II; replication
   4213..4312    -  misc_feature   bom (fragment): basis of mobility region from pBR322
   4414..4449    -  CDS            rop (fragment): Rop protein, which maintains plasmids at low copy number; rop
   4544..4648    +  promoter       AmpR promoter: bla
   4649..5509    +  CDS            AmpR: β-lactamase; bla; confers resistance to ampicillin, carbenicillin, and related antibiotics
   5680..6268    +  rep_origin     ori: high-copy-number ColE1/pMB1/pBR322/pUC origin of replication
   6428..6485    -  repeat_region  AAV2 ITR (fragment): inverted terminal repeat of adeno-associated virus serotype 2 inverted
   6586..6965    +  enhancer       CMV enhancer: human cytomegalovirus immediate early enhancer
   6967..26      +  promoter       chicken β-actin promoter (across the origin): No description available
