[The description below was written by a language model from this plasmid's Addgene catalogue record and pLannotate feature annotations shown in this document.]
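Description:
pAAV-CAG-RFP is an adeno-associated virus transfer plasmid built on a pAAV backbone for expressing a red fluorescent protein in mammalian cells, either by direct transfection or after packaging into recombinant AAV particles. It is maintained in bacteria through a high-copy ColE1/pUC-type origin and selected with ampicillin via the AmpR (β-lactamase) gene. The backbone also carries an f1 phage origin flanked by M13 gene fragments, plus small remnants of lacZα, bom and rop that appear to be leftovers from parental vectors.

The payload is a CAG-type expression cassette: the CMV immediate-early enhancer and the chicken β-actin promoter, followed by the chimeric chicken β-actin/rabbit β-globin intron. This strong, broadly active promoter arrangement is followed here by an additional truncated human β-globin intron and a short multiple cloning site fragment. These elements drive DsRed-Express, a rapidly maturing, tetrameric, mammalian codon-optimized DsRed variant, and transcripts are terminated by the bovine growth hormone polyadenylation signal. A reverse-oriented SP6 promoter lies between the coding sequence and the poly(A) signal and serves as a sequencing primer site.

The cassette is bracketed by AAV2 inverted terminal repeats, which direct replication and encapsidation of the intervening DNA when rep, cap and helper functions are supplied in trans. Both ITRs are annotated only as fragments, the left one being particularly short, in line with the depositor's note that the plasmid may carry an alternative left ITR. The depositor also notes a few mismatches in the β-actin promoter that do not impair function. The associated work used such vectors to label cortical neurons and compare the tropism of AAV and lentivirus for inhibitory versus excitatory cells.
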