Addgene plasmid #22910: pAAV-CAG-RFP
Depositing lab: Edward Callaway. Depositing organization: Salk Institute for Biological Studies. Publication: Preferential labeling of inhibitory and excitatory cortical neurons by endogenous tropism of adeno-associated virus and lentivirus vectors. Nathanson JL, Yanagawa Y, Obata K, Callaway EM. Neuroscience. 2009 Jun 30. 161(2):441-50. 10.1016/j.neuroscience.2009.03.032 PubMed 19318117.
Backbone
  Vector backbone: pAAV
  Backbone size w/o insert (bp): 4000
  Vector type: Mammalian Expression, AAV ; Adeno-associated virus
Growth in bacteria
  Bacterial resistance: Ampicillin, 100 μg/mL
  Growth temperature: 37°C
  Growth strain: NEB Stable
  Copy number: High Copy
Gene/Insert
  Gene/Insert name: Chicken Beta-actin promoter driving DsRedExpress
  Insert size (bp): 3400
  Cloning method: Restriction Enzyme
  Sequencing primers: 5′ Unknown; 3′ SP6
Terms and licenses: Academic/Nonprofit Terms; Industry Terms: Not Available to Industry
Depositor comments: There are a few sequence mismatches with Chicken beta-actin promoter in BLAST, however this plasmid is functions as described in the associated publication. Please note that this plasmid may have an alternative left ITR.
How to cite: pAAV-CAG-RFP was a gift from Edward Callaway (Addgene plasmid # 22910 ; http://n2t.net/addgene:22910 ; RRID:Addgene_22910)
