>Addgene plasmid #22910 | pAAV-CAG-RFP | addgene partial sequence | sequence record 28773 | 22910 with hBglob-intron-R 5'-GGTGCAAAGAGGCATGATAC
GAGATTAGGGAAAGTATTAGAAATAAGATAAACAAAAAAGTATATTAAAAGAAGAAAGCATTTTTTAAAA
TTACAAATGCAAAATTACCCTGATTTGGTCAATATGTGTACCCTGTTACTTCTCCCCTTCCTATGACATG
AACTTAACCATAGAAAAGAAGGGGAAAGAAAACATCAAGGGTCCCATAGACTCACCCTGAAGTTCTCAGG
ATCCGAGCTCGGCGCGCCGCTAGCCCGCGGTCGGGCCGCCACAATTCTTTGCCAAAATGATGAGACAGCA
CAATAACCAGCACGTTGCCCAGGAGCTGTAGGAAAAAGAAGAAGGCATGAACATGGTTAGCAGAGGCTCT
AGAGCCGCCGGTCACACGCCAGAAGCCGAACCCCGCCCTGCCCCGTCCCCCCCGAAGGCAGCCGTCCCCC
CGCGGACAGCCCCGAGGCTGGAGAGGGAGAAGGGGACGGCGGCGCGGCGACGCACGAAGGCCCTCCCCGC
CCATTTCCTTCCTGCCGGCGCCGCACCGCTTCGCCCCGCGCCCGCTAGAGGGGGTGCGGCGGCGCCTCCC
AGATTTCGGCTCCGCACAGATTTGGGACAAAGGAAGTCCCTGCGCCCTCTCGCACGATTACCATAAAAGG
CAATGGCTGCGGCTCGCCGCGCCTCGACAGCCGCCGGCGCTCCGGGGGCCGCCCGCGCCCCTCCCCCGAG
CCC
