>Addgene plasmid #22910 | pAAV-CAG-RFP | addgene partial sequence | sequence record 28774 | 22910 with dsRed1-N
GCCGCCCTTGGTCACCTTCAGCTTGGCGGTCTGGGTGCCCTCGTAGGGGCGGCCCTCGCCCTCGCCCTCG
ATCTCGAACTCGTGGCCGTTCACGGAGCCCTCCATGCGCACCTTGAAGCGCATGAACTCCTTGATGACGT
CCTCGGAGGAGGCCATGGTGGCGACCGGTAGCATCGAATTCCTGCAGCCCGGGGGATCCACTAGTTCTAG
AGGCCGAGGCGGCCAGATCTTCGAATTCACGTGCTTTGCCAAAGTGATGGGCCAGCACACAGACCAGCAC
GTTGCCCAGGAGCTGTGGGAGGAAGATAAGAGGTATGAACATGATTAGCAAAAGGGCCTAGCTTGGACTC
AGAATAATCCAGCCTTATCCCAACCATAAAATAAAAGCAGAATGGTAGCTGGATTGTAGCTGCTATTAGC
AATATGAAACCTCTTACATCAGTTACAATTTATATGCAGAAATATTTATATGCAGAAATATTGCTATTGC
CTTAACCCAGAAATTATCACTGTTATTCTTTAGAATGGTGCAAAGAGGCATGATACATTGTATCATTATT
GCCCTGAAAGAAAGAGATTAGGGAAAGTATTAGAAATAAGATAAACAAAAAAGTATATTAAAAGAAGAAA
GCATTTTTTAAAATTACAAATGCAAAATTACCCTGATTTGGTCAATATGTGTACCCTGTTACTTCTCCCC
TTCCTATGACATGAACTTAACCATAGAAAAGAAGGGGAAAGAAAACATCAAGG
