>Addgene plasmid #22910 | pAAV-CAG-RFP | addgene partial sequence | sequence record 111300 | pBR322ori-F 5'-GGGAAACGCCTGGTATCTTT-3'
GAGCGTCGATTTTTGTGATGCTCGTCAGGGGGGCGGAGCCTATGGAAAAACGCCAGCAACGCGGCCTTTT
TACGGTTCCTGGCCTTTTGCTGGCCTTTTGCTCACATGTTCTTTCCTGCGTTATCCCCTGATTCTGTGGA
TAACCGTATTACCGCCTTTGAGTGAGCTGATACCGCTCGCCGCAGCCGAACGACCGAGCGCAGCGAGTCA
GTGAGCGAGCGAGCGCGCAGAGAGGGAGTGGCCAACTCCATCACTAGGGGTTCCTTGTAGTTAATGATTA
ACCCGCCATGCTACTTATCTAC
