>Addgene plasmid #22910 | pAAV-CAG-RFP | addgene partial sequence | sequence record 123593 | pK03-R 5'-TTAATGCGCCGCTACAGGGCG-3'
[226 nt withheld, positions 1-226]
G
[38 nt withheld, positions 228-265]
GGAATCGCCATTCGCCATTCAGGCTGCGCAACTGTTGGGAAGGGCGATCGGTGCGGGCCTCTTCGCTATT
ACGCCAGCTGCGCGCTCGCTCGCTCACTGAGGCCGCCCGGGCAAAGCCCGGGCGTCGGGCGACCTTTGGT
CGCCCGGCCTCAGTGAGCGAGCGAGCGCGCAG
