>Addgene plasmid #22910 | pAAV-CAG-RFP | addgene partial sequence | sequence record 123595 | ASK-FN2 5'-CGGCCTTTTTACGGTTCCTG-3'
CTGCGTTATCCCCTGATTCTGTGGATAACCGTATTACCGCCTTTGAGTGAGCTGATACCGCTCGCCGCAG
CCGAACGACCGAGCGCAGCGAGTCAGTGAGCGAGCGAGCGCGCAGAGAGGGAGTGGCCAACTCCATCACT
AGGGGTTCCTTGTAGTTAATGATTAACCCGCCATGCTACTTATCTACGTAGCCATGCTCTAGAGGATCCT
TCGAAAAGCTTGTATACGGCCGGCCACGCGTTCGCCACTCGACATTGATTATTGACTAGTTATTAATAGT
AATCAATTACGGGGTCATTAGTTCATAGCCCATATATGGAGTTCCGCGTTACATAACTTACGGTAAATGG
CCCGCCTGGCTGACCGCCCAACGACCCCCGCCCATTGACGTCAATAATGACGTATGTTCCCATAGTAACG
CCAATAGGGACTTTCCATTGACGTCAATGGGTGGAGTATTTACGGTAAACTGCCCACTTGGCAGTACATC
AAGTGTATCATATGCCAAGTACGCCCCCTATTGACGTCAATGACGGTAAATGGCCCGCCTGGCATTATGC
CCAGTACATGACCTTATGGGACTTTCCTACTTGGCAGTACATCTACGTATTAGTCATCGCTATTACCATG
GTCGAGGTGAGCCCCACGTTCTGCTTCACTCTCCCCATCTCCCCC
