>Addgene plasmid #22910 | pAAV-CAG-RFP | addgene partial sequence | sequence record 131794 | BGH-rev 5'-TAGAAGGCACAGTCGAGG-3'
AATAGGGCCGTTTCCCGTACGGTTTGGGAATTCATTTGGCCGCTACAGGAACAGGTGGTGGCGGCCCTCG
GCGCGCTCGTACTGCTCCACGATGGTGTAGTCCTCGTTGTGGGAGGTGATGTCCAGCTTGGAGTCCACGT
AGTAGTAGCCGGGCAGCTGCACGGGCTTCTTGGCCATGTAGATGGACTTGAACTCCACCAGGTAGTGGCC
GCCGTCCTTCAGCTTCAGGGCCTTGTGGATCTCGCCCTTCAGCACGCCGTCGCGGGGGTACAGGCGCTCG
GTGGAGGCCTCCCAGCCCATAGTCTTCTTCTGCATTACGGGGCCGTCGGAGGGGAAGTTCACGCCGATGA
ACTTCACCTTGTAGATGAAGGAGCCGTCCTGCAGGGAGGAGTCCTGGGTCACGGTCACCACGCCGCCGTC
CTCGAAGTTCATCACGCGCTCCCACTTGAAGCCCTCGGGGAAGGACAGCTTCTTGTAGTCGGGGATGTCG
GCGGGGTGCTTCACGTACACCTTGGAGCCGTACTGGAACTGGGGGGACAGGATGTCCCAGGCGAAGGGCA
GGGGGCCGCCCTTGGTCACCTTCAGCTTGGCGGTCTGGGTGCCCTCGTAGGGGCGGCCCTCGCCCTCGCC
CTCGATCTCGAACTCGTGGCCGTTCACGGAGCCCTCCATGCGCACCTTGAAG
